Addgene plasmid #44538: pPK608
Depositing lab: Michael Grunstein. Depositing organization: University of California, Los Angeles (UCLA). Publication: Extremely conserved histone H4 N terminus is dispensable for growth but essential for repressing the silent mating loci in yeast. Kayne PS, Kim UJ, Han M, Mullen JR, Yoshizaki F, Grunstein M. Cell. 1988 Oct 7;55(1):27-39. 10.1016/0092-8674(88)90006-2 PubMed 3048701.
Backbone
  Vector backbone: pUK499
  Vector type: Yeast Expression
Growth in bacteria
  Bacterial resistance: Ampicillin, 100 μg/mL
  Growth temperature: 37°C
  Growth strain: XL1 Blue
  Copy number: Unknown
Gene/Insert
  Gene/Insert name: hhf2
  Mutation: del (33-44)
  Cloning method: Restriction Enzyme; 5′ cloning site BamH I (unknown if destroyed); 3′ cloning site HindIII (unknown if destroyed)
  Sequencing primers: 5′ CCTACATCTTGTTCAAAAGAGTAGC
Terms and licenses: Academic/Nonprofit Terms; Industry Terms: Not Available to Industry
How to cite: pPK608 was a gift from Michael Grunstein (Addgene plasmid # 44538 ; http://n2t.net/addgene:44538 ; RRID:Addgene_44538)
