[The description below was written by a language model from this plasmid's Addgene catalogue record.]
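Description:
pPK608 is a yeast expression plasmid built on the pUK499 backbone that carries a mutant allele of hhf2, one of the two Saccharomyces cerevisiae genes encoding histone H4. The insert bears an internal deletion recorded as del (33-44), which most likely refers to amino acid positions in H4, although the record does not say so explicitly. It was introduced by restriction cloning between a BamHI site on the 5′ side and a HindIII site on the 3′ side, and it is not known whether either site survived cloning. The plasmid is propagated in E. coli under ampicillin selection, and its bacterial copy number is listed as unknown.

The record does not state the promoter driving hhf2, the yeast selectable marker, or the yeast replication elements (centromeric, 2μ or integrating), and no feature table is available to fill in these details or confirm the exact deletion boundaries. No epitope tags or reporters are listed.

The associated study is a deletion analysis of histone H4 in yeast. It reported that the highly conserved N-terminal tail is dispensable for growth yet required for repression of the silent mating-type loci. pPK608 appears to belong to that series of H4 deletion alleles. Such plasmids are typically introduced into yeast strains in which the mutant copy can serve as the sole or conditional source of H4, allowing the effects of removing a defined segment on viability, chromatin function and transcriptional silencing to be assessed. The specific phenotype of this particular deletion is not stated in the record.
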