>Addgene plasmid #44538 | pPK608 | addgene partial sequence | sequence record 64136 | yHHF2pro-F 5'-CCTACATCTTGTTCAAAAGAGTAGC-3'
GTAGAGGTAAAGGTGGTAAAGGTCTAGGAAAAGGTGGTGCCAAGCGTCACAGAAAGATTCTAAGAGATAA
CATTCAAGGTATTACTAAGCCACGTATTTCTGGTTTGATCTACGAAGAAGTCAGAGCCGTCTTGAAATCC
TTCTTGGAATCCGTCATCAGGGACTCTGTTACTTACACTGAACACGCCAAGAGAAAGACTGTTACTTCTT
TGGATGTTGTTTATGCTTTGAAGAGACAAGGTAGAACCTTATATGGTTTCGGTGGTTAAACAATCGGTGG
TTAAACAATCGGTGTTTGAAATTATTTTCATGCCTTTCAAAAAATAAAATAACGATCATTCTATTGGGAA
TATAATAGAACCTTATGTATGCATTTTTCGGTTTTTTATTATTTCATGTACTATATATATTAAAAATAAG
TCTCAATAAAAGAAACTAGTTTCCGAACTGTCTTAGATAGTCTTCCCTTATGTGCTCCTCCATTTCATTG
CCGTTGAGTGCTTCGACGTGGCGTTCGTGTCCCCTCTGTTGGTTAAGCAGATTTACCCAAATATTTACGC
AGAAACCCATGGAATCCTCAATTTCACGCTTTTTCTTGGGACATCTGCACCTGCAGCCACACCCAAATTC
CCTTCCCTCGTCGTAGGCCGCGTTTTTACGTTTGAATTTTGAGTCACTGGCTAAGTAGGAGAATTCTTGA
AGACGAAAGGGCCTCGTGATACGCCTATTT
